>Addgene plasmid #228608 | pR-mOrange2 | addgene full sequence | sequence record 454234 | Addgene NGS Result
AAACGATTCCGAAGCCCAACCTTTCATAGAAGGCGGCGGTGGAATCGAAATCTCGTGATGGCAGGTTGGG
CGTCGCTTGGTCGGTCATTTCGAACCCCAGAGTCCCGCTCAGAAGAACTCGTCAAGAAGGCGATAGAAGG
CGATGCGCTGCGAATCGGGAGCGGCGATACCGTAAAGCACGAGGAAGCGGTCAGCCCATTCGCCGCCAAG
CTCTTCAGCAATATCACGGGTAGCCAACGCTATGTCCTGATAGCGGTCCGCCACACCCAGCCGGCCACAG
TCGATGAATCCAGAAAAGCGGCCATTTTCCACCATGATATTCGGCAAGCAGGCATCGCCATGGGTCACGA
CGAGATCCTCGCCGTCGGGCATGCTCGCCTTGAGCCTGGCGAACAGTTCGGCTGGCGCGAGCCCCTGATG
CTCTTCGTCCAGATCATCCTGATCGACAAGACCGGCTTCCATCCGAGTACGTGCTCGCTCGATGCGATGT
TTCGCTTGGTGGTCGAATGGGCAGGTAGCCGGATCAAGCGTATGCAGCCGCCGCATTGCATCAGCCATGA
TGGATACTTTCTCGGCAGGAGCAAGGTGAGATGACAGGAGATCCTGCCCCGGCACTTCGCCCAATAGCAG
CCAGTCCCTTCCCGCTTCAGTGACAACGTCGAGCACAGCTGCGCAAGGAACGCCCGTCGTGGCCAGCCAC
GATAGCCGCGCTGCCTCGTCTTGCAGTTCATTCAGGGCACCGGACAGGTCGGTCTTGACAAAAAGAACCG
GGCGCCCCTGCGCTGACAGCCGGAACACGGCGGCATCAGAGCAGCCGATTGTCTGTTGTGCCCAGTCATA
GCCGAATAGCCTCTCCACCCAAGCGGCCGGAGAACCTGCGTGCAATCCATCTTGTTCAATCATGCGAAAC
GATCCTCATCCTGTCTCTTGATCGATCTTTGCAAAAGCCTAGGCCTCCAAAAAAGCCTCCTCACTACTTC
TGGAATAGCTCAGAGGCCGAGGCGGCCTCGGCCTCTGCATAAATAAAAAAAATTAGTCAGCCATGGGGCG
GAGAATGGGCGGAACTGGGCGGAGTTAGGGGCGGGATGGGCGGAGTTAGGGGCGGGACTATGGTTGCTGA
CTAATTGAGATGCATGCTTTGCATACTTCTGCCTGCTGGGGAGCCTGGGGACTTTCCACACCCTAACTGA
CACACATTCCACAGCTGGTTCTTTCCGCCTCAGGACTCTTCCTTTAAGTACTG
[124 nt withheld, positions 1244-1367]
C
[91 nt withheld, positions 1369-1459]
A
[49 nt withheld, positions 1461-1509]
CCTTTGACGTTGGAGTCCACGTTCTTT
[37 nt withheld, positions 1537-1573]
ACCCTATCTCGGTCTATTCTTTTGATTTATAAGGGATTTTGCCGATTTCGGCCTATTGGTTAAAAAATGA
GCTGATTTAACAAAAATTTAACGCGAATTTTAACAAAATATTAACGCTTACAATTTACGCCTTAAGATAC
ATTGATGAGTTTGGACAAACCACAACTAGAATGCAGTGAAAAAAATGCTTTATTTGTGAAATTTGTGATG
CTATTGCTTTATTTGTAACCATTATAAGCTGCAATAAACAAGTTAACAACAACAATTGCATTCATTTTAT
GTTTCAGAATTCATTATCTAGAATTCGTCTTCAATTATGAAGACATGGAGCCCTTGTACAGCTCGTCCAT
GCCGCCGGTGGAGTGGCGGCCCTCGGCGCGTTCGTACTGTTCCACGATGGTGTAGTCCTCGTTGTGGGAG
GTGATGTCCAACTTGATGTCGACGATGTAGGCGCCGGGCAGCTGCACGGGCTTCTTGGCCTTGTAGGTGG
TCTTGACCTCGGAGGTGTAGTGGCCGCCGTCCTTCAGCTTCAGCCTCATCTTGATCTTGCCCTTCAGGGC
ACCGTCCTCGGGGTACATCCGCTCGGAGGAGGCCTCCCAGCCCATGGTTTTCTTCTGCATCACGGGGCCG
TCGGAGGGGAAGTTGGTGCCGCGCAGCTTCACCTTGTAGATGAACTCGCCGTCCTGCAGGGAGGAGTCCT
GGGTCACGGTCACCACGCCGCCGTCCTCGTAGTTCATCACGCGCTCCCACTTGAAGCCCTCGGGGAAGGA
CAGCTTGAAGTAGTCGGGGATGTCGGCGGGGTGCTTCACGTAGGCCTTGGAGCCGTAGGTGAAATGAGGG
GACAGGATGTCCCAGGCGAAGGGCAGGGGGCCACCCTTGGTCACCTTCAGCTTAGCGGTCTGAAAGCCCT
CGTAGGGGCGGCCCTCGCCCTCGCCCTCGATCTCGAACTCGTGGCCGTTCACGGAGCCCTCCATGCGCAC
CTTGAAGCGCATGAACTCCTTGATGATGGCCATGTTATTCTCCTCGCCCTTGCTCACCATGGTGGCGGCG
GATCCATTTCGATAAGCCAGTAAGCACGAGGCTGATCAGCGGTAGCTCTGCTTATATAGACCTCCCACCG
TACACGCCTACCGCCCATTTGCGTCAATGGGGCGGAGTTGTTACGACATTTTGGAAAGTCCCGTTGATTT
TGGTGCCAAAACAAACTCCCATTGACGTCAATGGGGTGGAGACTTGGAAATCCCCGTGAGTCAAACCGCT
ATCCACGCCCATTGATGTACTGCCAAAACCGCATCACCATGGTAATAGCGATGACTAATACGTAGATGTA
CTGCCAAGTAGGAAAGTCCCATAAGGTCATGTACTGGGCATAATGCCAGGCGGGCCATTTACCGTCATTG
ACGTCAATAGGGGGCGTACTTGGCATATGATACACTTGATGTACTGCCAAGTGGGCAGTTTACCGTAAAT
ACTCCACCCATTGACGTCAATGGAAAGTCCCTATTGGCGTTACTATGGGAACATACGTCATTATTGACGT
CAATGGGCGGGGGTCGTTGGGCGGTCAGCCAGGCGGGCCATTTACCGTAAGTTATGTAACGGCTAGCCGG
AACTCCATATATGGGCTATGAACTAATGACCCCGTAATTGATTACTATTAATAACTAATGCATGGCGGTA
ATACGGTTATCCACAGAATCAGGGGATAACGCAGGAAAGAACATGTGAGCAAAAGGCCAGCAAAAGGCCA
GGAACCGTAAAAAGGCCGCGTTGCTGGCGTTTTTCCATAGGCTCCGCCCCCCTGACGAGCATCACAAAAA
TCGACGCTCAAGTCAGAGGTGGCGAAACCCGACAGGACTATAAAGATACCAGGCGTTTCCCCCTGGAAGC
TCCCTCGTGCGCTCTCCTGTTCCGACCCTGCCGCTTACCGGATACCTGTCCGCCTTTCTCCCTTCGGGAA
GCGTGGCGCTTTCTCATAGCTCACGCTGTAGGTATCTCAGTTCGGTGTAGGTCGTTCGCTCCAAGCTGGG
CTGTGTGCACGAACCCCCCGTTCAGCCCGACCGCTGCGCCTTATCCGGTAACTATCGTCTTGAGTCCAAC
CCGGTAAGACACGACTTATCGCCACTGGCAGCAGCCACTGGTAACAGGATTAGCAGAGCGAGGTATGTAG
GCGGTGCTACAGAGTTCTTGAAGTGGTGGCCTAACTACGGCTACACTAGAAGAACAGTATTTGGTATCTG
CGCTCTGCTGAAGCCAGTTACCTTCGGAAAAAGAGTTGGTAGCTCTTGATCCGGCAAACAAACCACCGCT
GGTAGCGGTGGTTTTTTTGTTTGCAAGCAGCAGATTACGCGCAGAAAAAAAGGATCTCAAGAAGATCCTT
TGATCTTTTCTACGGGGTCTGACGCTCAGTGGAACGAACCGCGTTTATGAACAAACGACCCAACACCGTG
CGTTTTATTCTGTCTTTTTATTGCCGTCATAGCGCGGGTTCCTTCCGGTATTGTCTCCTTCCGTGTTTCA
GTTAGCCTCCCCCTAGGGTGGGCGAAGAACTCCAGCATGAGATCCCCGCGCTGGAGGATCATCCAGCCGG
CGTCCCGGA
Features (pLannotate 1.2.2; 10 found; start..end, strand, type, name):
    109..903     -  CDS            NeoR/KanR: aminoglycoside phosphotransferase from Tn5; aph(3')-II (or nptII); confers resistance to neomycin, kanamycin, and G418 (Geneticin®)
    946..1156    -  promoter       SV40 promoter: SV40 early promoter
   1244..1672    +  rep_origin     f1 ori (sequence partly withheld): f1 bacteriophage origin of replication; arrow indicates direction of (+) strand synthesis
   1706..1827    -  polyA_signal   SV40 poly(A) signal: SV40 polyadenylation signal
   1906..2613    -  CDS            mOrange2: mOrange2 is a basic (constitutively fluorescent) orange fluorescent protein published in 2008, derived from Discosoma sp.. It has high acid sensitivity.
   2667..2870    -  promoter       CMV promoter: human cytomegalovirus (CMV) immediate early promoter
   2871..3174    -  enhancer       CMV enhancer: human cytomegalovirus immediate early enhancer
   3355..3943    -  rep_origin     ori: high-copy-number ColE1/pMB1/pBR322/pUC origin of replication
   4002..4049    -  polyA_signal   HSV TK poly(A) signal: herpes simplex virus thymidine kinase polyadenylation signal (Cole and Stacy, 1985)
   4108..88      -  CDS            ble (fragment) (across the origin): BLE_KLEPN - Experimental evidence at protein level: Swiss-Prot protein existence level 1. Binding protein with a strong affinity to the bleomycin family of antibiotics. Binds to CL990; an antimitotic-antibiotic compound. From Klebsiella pneumoniae.
