[The description below was written by a language model from this plasmid's Addgene catalogue record and pLannotate feature annotations shown in this document.]
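Description:
pR-mOrange2 is a small (about 4.2 kb) mammalian expression plasmid built on the pReceiver backbone, carrying the orange fluorescent protein mOrange2 under control of the human cytomegalovirus immediate early enhancer and promoter. The 708 bp mOrange2 coding sequence, a constitutively fluorescent Discosoma-derived protein, is followed by an SV40 polyadenylation signal, forming a simple constitutive expression cassette. According to the record, the insert was installed by Golden Gate assembly and carries silent mutations that remove restriction enzyme sites needed for cloning, so the protein sequence is unchanged while the gene stays compatible with the downstream assembly scheme.

The plasmid replicates at high copy in E. coli through a ColE1/pUC-type origin and is selected with kanamycin. Resistance comes from the Tn5 aminoglycoside phosphotransferase (NeoR/KanR) gene, which sits downstream of an SV40 early promoter and is terminated by an HSV thymidine kinase poly(A) signal. This arrangement could in principle also permit G418 selection in mammalian cells, although the record does not mention such use. A fragment of a bleomycin-binding protein gene annotated next to the resistance gene is probably a remnant of the Tn5 resistance region rather than a functional marker. An f1 bacteriophage origin is also present.

The stated purpose is mammalian expression of mOrange2 for constructing MuSIC barcodes, genetically encoded combinations of fluorescent proteins that are read out at the single-cell level by spectral flow cytometry. In that context, the plasmid probably serves as a single-fluorophore expression construct and as a component in barcode assembly, although the record does not detail these roles.
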