Addgene plasmid #228608: pR-mOrange2
Purpose: Mammalian expression of mOrange2, for MuSIC barcode construction
Depositing lab: Marc Birtwistle. Depositing organization: Clemson University. Publication: Genetically Encoded Fluorescence Barcodes Allow for Single-Cell Analysis via Spectral Flow Cytometry. Lu X, Pritko DJ, Abravanel ME, Huggins JR, Ogunleye O, Biswas T, Ashy KC, Woods SK, Livingston MWT, Blenner MA, Birtwistle MR. ACS Synth Biol. 2025 May 16;14(5):1533-1548. doi: 10.1021/acssynbio.4c00807. Epub 2025 May 6. PubMed 40326708.
Backbone
  Vector backbone: pReceiver
  Backbone manufacturer: Birtwistle lab
  Vector type: Mammalian Expression
Growth in bacteria
  Bacterial resistance: Kanamycin, 50 μg/mL
  Growth temperature: 37°C
  Growth strain: DH5alpha
  Copy number: High Copy
Gene/Insert
  Gene/Insert name: mOrange2
  Species: Synthetic
  Insert size (bp): 708
  Mutation: We introduced some silent mutations to avoid essential restriction enzyme sites.
  Promoter: CMV
  Cloning method: Golden Gate
Terms and licenses: Academic/Nonprofit Terms; Industry Terms: Not Available to Industry
Depositor comments: Please visit https://doi.org/10.1101/2024.10.23.619855 for bioRxiv preprint.
How to cite: pR-mOrange2 was a gift from Marc Birtwistle (Addgene plasmid # 228608 ; http://n2t.net/addgene:228608 ; RRID:Addgene_228608)
